Addgene plasmid #55304: mTagBFP2-Keratin-17
Purpose: Localization: Cytokeratin, Excitation: 399, Emission: 456
Depositing lab: Michael Davidson. Publication: An enhanced monomeric blue fluorescent protein with the high chemical stability of the chromophore. Subach OM, Cranfill PJ, Davidson MW, Verkhusha VV. PLoS One. 2011;6(12):e28674. Epub 2011 Dec 8. 10.1371/journal.pone.0028674 PubMed 22174863.
Backbone
  Vector backbone: mTagBFP2
  Backbone size w/o insert (bp): 4750
  Vector type: Mammalian Expression
  Selectable markers: Neomycin (select with G418)
Growth in bacteria
  Bacterial resistance: Kanamycin, 50 μg/mL
  Growth temperature: 37°C
  Growth strain: DH5alpha
  Copy number: High Copy
Gene/Insert
  Gene/Insert name: Keratin (alt name: NM_199187.1)
  Species: H. sapiens (human)
  Mutation: V282L
  Promoter: CMV
  Tag / fusion protein: mTagBFP2 (C terminal on backbone)
  Cloning method: Unknown
  Sequencing primers: 5′ CMV-F; 3′ SV40pA-R
Terms and licenses: Academic/Nonprofit Terms; Industry Terms
Depositor comments: . Excitation = 399; Emission = 456
How to cite: mTagBFP2-Keratin-17 was a gift from Michael Davidson (Addgene plasmid # 55304)
