[The description below was written by a language model from this plasmid's Addgene catalogue record.]
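Description:
mTagBFP2-Keratin-17 is a mammalian expression plasmid that produces a human keratin fused to the monomeric blue fluorescent protein mTagBFP2, intended as a marker for the cytokeratin intermediate filament network. It is built on an mTagBFP2 backbone of about 4.75 kb without the insert. The plasmid is maintained at high copy in E. coli under kanamycin selection, and it carries a neomycin resistance marker so that transfected mammalian cells can be selected with G418. The record does not list the origin of replication or the promoters driving the resistance marker, and no feature table is provided.

The insert is a human keratin coding sequence identified only by a RefSeq transcript accession. The record does not spell out which keratin family member this is, and the "17" in the plasmid name may not refer to the keratin type. The sequence carries a V282L substitution relative to the reference, and the record gives no functional reason for this change. Expression is driven by the CMV immediate-early promoter, a strong constitutive promoter in most mammalian cell lines. The use of an SV40 polyA reverse sequencing primer suggests an SV40 polyadenylation signal downstream. mTagBFP2 is supplied by the backbone and is recorded as a C-terminal tag, so the keratin sits upstream of the fluorescent protein.

The fusion is expected to incorporate into keratin filaments, allowing them to be seen by fluorescence microscopy in the blue channel, with excitation at 399 nm and emission at 456 nm. The plasmid belongs to a set of localization fusions associated with the description of mTagBFP2, a blue fluorescent protein with improved chromophore chemical stability. Its blue emission makes it suitable for multicolour imaging alongside green and red reporters.
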