>Addgene plasmid #55304 | mTagBFP2-Keratin-17 | depositor partial sequence | sequence record 85709 | insert sequence
GACGTCAGATCCGCTAGCACCATGAGCTTCACCACTCGCTCCACCTTCTCCACCAACTACCGGTCCCTGG
GCTCTGTCCAGGCGCCCAGCTACGGCGCCCGGCCGGTCAGCAGCGCGGCCAGCGTCTATGCAGGCGCTGG
GGGCTCTGGTTCCCGGATCTCCGTGTCCCGCTCCACCAGCTTCAGGGGCGGCATGGGGTCCGGGGGCCTG
GCCACCGGGATAGCCGGGGGTCTGGCAGGAATGGGAGGCATCCAGAACGAGAAGGAGACCATGCAAAGCC
TGAACGACCGCCTGGCCTCTTACCTGGACAGAGTGAGGAGCCTGGAGACCGAGAACCGGAGGCTGGAGAG
CAAAATCCGGGAGCACTTGGAGAAGAAGGGACCCCAGGTCAGAGACTGGAGCCATTACTTCAAGATCATC
GAGGACCTGAGGGCTCAGATCTTCGCAAATACTGTGGACAATGCCCGCATCGTTCTGCAGATTGACAATG
CCCGTCTTGCTGCTGATGACTTTAGAGTCAAGTATGAGACAGAGCTGGCCATGCGCCAGTCTGTGGAGAA
CGACATCCATGGGCTCCGCAAGGTCATTGATGACACCAATATCACACGACTGCAGCTGGAGACAGAGATC
GAGGCTCTCAAGGAGGAGCTGCTCTTCATGAAGAAGAACCACGAAGAGGAAGTAAAAGGCCTACAAGCCC
AGATTGCCAGCTCTGGGTTGACCGTGGAGGTAGATGCCCCCAAATCTCAGGACCTCGCCAAGATCATGGC
AGACATCCGGGCCCAATATGACGAGCTGGCTCGGAAGAACCGAGAGGAGCTAGACAAGTACTGGTCTCAG
CAGATTGAGGAGAGCACCACAGTGGTCACCACACAGTCTGCTGAGGTTGGAGCTGCTGAGACGACGCTCA
CAGAGCTGAGACGTACAGTCCAGTCCTTGGAGATCGACCTGGACTCCATGAGAAATCTGAAGGCCAGCTT
GGAGAACAGCCTGAGGGAGGTGGAGGCCCGCTACGCCCTACAGATGGAGCAGCTCAACGGGATCCTGCTG
CACCTTGAGTCAGAGCTGGCACAGACCCGGGCAGAGGGACAGCGCCAGGCCCAGGAGTATGAGGCCCTGC
TGAACATCAAGGTCAAGCTGGAGGCTGAGATCGCCACCTACCGCCGCCTGCTGGAAGATGGCGAGGACTT
TAATCTTGGTGATGCCTTGGACAGCAGCAACTCCATGCAAACCATCCAAAAGACCACCACCCGCCGGATA
GTGGATGGCAAAGTGGTGTCTGAGACCAATGACACCAAAGTTCTGAGGCATCGAATTCTGCAGTCGACGG
TACCGCGGGCCCGGGATCCACCGGTCGCCACCATGGTGTCTAAGGGCGAAGAGCTGATTAAGGAGAACAT
GCACATGAAGCTGTACATGGAGGGCACCGTGGACAACCATCACTTCAAGTGCACATCCGAGGGCGAAGGC
AAGCCCTACGAGGGCACCCAGACCATGAGAATCAAGGTGGTCGAGGGCGGCCCTCTCCCCTTCGCCTTCG
ACATCCTGGCTACTAGCTTCCTCTACGGCAGCAAGACCTTCATCAACCACACCCAGGGCATCCCCGACTT
CTTCAAGCAGTCCTTCCCTGAGGGCTTCACATGGGAGAGAGTCACCACATACGAAGACGGGGGCGTGCTG
ACCGCTACCCAGGACACCAGCCTCCAGGACGGCTGCCTCATCTACAACGTCAAGATCAGAGGGGTGAACT
TCACATCCAACGGCCCTGTGATGCAGAAGAAAACACTCGGCTGGGAGGCCTTCACCGAGACGCTGTACCC
CGCTGACGGCGGCCTGGAAGGCAGAAACGACATGGCCCTGAAGCTCGTGGGCGGGAGCCATCTGATCGCA
AACGCCAAGACCACATATAGATCCAAGAAACCCGCTAAGAACCTCAAGATGCCTGGCGTCTACTATGTGG
ACTACAGACTGGAAAGAATCAAGGAGGCCAACAACGAGACCTACGTCGAGCAGCACGAGGTGGCAGTGGC
CAGATACTGCGACCTCCCTAGCAAACTGGGGCACAAGCTTAATTAAGCGGCCGCGACTCTAGATCATAAT
CAGCCATACCACATTG
